Addgene plasmid #24031: pMOTag43M-crelox-HYG
Purpose: (Empty Backbone)
Depositing lab: George Cross. Depositing organization: Rockefeller University.
Backbone
  Vector backbone: pMOTag
  Backbone size (bp): 5537
  Vector type: Cre/Lox
  Selectable markers: Hygromycin
Growth in bacteria
  Bacterial resistance: Ampicillin, 100 μg/mL
  Growth temperature: 37°C
  Growth strain: DH5alpha
  Copy number: Unknown
Gene/Insert
  Gene/Insert name: None
  Tag / fusion protein: 3XMyc (N terminal on backbone)
  Cloning method: Restriction Enzyme; 5′ cloning site BamHI (not destroyed); 3′ cloning site HindIII (not destroyed)
  Sequencing primers: 5′ T7; 3′ T3
Terms and licenses: Academic/Nonprofit Terms; Industry Terms: Not Available to Industry
Depositor comments: pMOTag43M-crelox-HYG made by Jenny Li taking the HindIII-BamHI crelox-HYG fragment from pyrFEKO-HYG and inserting into HindIII-BamHI digested pMOTag43M. Based on pMOTag series made in pBluescript II KS+
How to cite: pMOTag43M-crelox-HYG was a gift from George Cross (Addgene plasmid # 24031 ; http://n2t.net/addgene:24031 ; RRID:Addgene_24031)
