[The description below was written by a language model from this plasmid's Addgene catalogue record and pLannotate feature annotations shown in this document.]
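Description:
pMOTag43M-crelox-HYG is an empty-backbone Cre/lox plasmid of 5,537 bp from the pMOTag series, which the depositor notes is built on pBluescript II KS+. It was made by moving a HindIII–BamHI "crelox-HYG" fragment from pyrFEKO-HYG into HindIII–BamHI-cut pMOTag43M, and both sites remain intact. The pBluescript skeleton is evident in the annotation: a high-copy ColE1/pUC-type origin and the β-lactamase gene with its own promoter provide propagation and ampicillin selection in E. coli. There is also an f1 origin for single-stranded DNA production, along with lacZα and lac promoter/operator remnants. T7 and T3 promoters flank the remaining polylinker fragments and serve as sequencing primer sites.

The payload is a recyclable selection cassette. Two loxP sites in the same orientation bracket a hygromycin phosphotransferase (hph) coding sequence and a herpes simplex virus thymidine kinase gene. Hygromycin resistance gives positive selection in the target organism. Because the loxP sites are direct repeats, Cre recombinase can later excise the intervening segment, and loss of HSV TK can be selected with nucleoside analogues such as ganciclovir, so the marker can be reused.

The catalogue lists a 3×Myc tag on the backbone, which implies use as a tagging cassette, but no Myc feature was called in the automated annotation. That annotation also identifies no promoter or processing signals driving hph and TK. The record does not state the intended host organism or the exact tagging strategy.
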