Features (pLannotate 1.2.2; 17 found; start..end, strand, type, name):
     30..458     -  rep_origin     f1 ori (sequence partly withheld): f1 bacteriophage origin of replication; arrow indicates direction of (+) strand synthesis
    463..618     -  CDS            lacZα (fragment): LacZα fragment of β-galactosidase; lacZ fragment
    626..644     +  promoter       T7 promoter: promoter for bacteriophage T7 RNA polymerase
    653..694     +  misc_feature   MCS (fragment): pBluescript multiple cloning site
    695..728     -  protein_bind   loxP: Cre-mediated recombination occurs in the 8-bp core sequence (GCATACAT). Cre recombinase
    735..1865    -  CDS            HSV TK: herpes simplex virus thymidine kinase confers sensitivity to nucleoside analogs such as acyclovir or ganciclovir
   1908..2930    -  CDS            hph: KHYB_ECOLX - Experimental evidence at protein level: Swiss-Prot protein existence level 1. The aminoglycoside phosphotransferases achieve inactivation of their antibiotic substrates by phosphorylation. Only phosphorylates hygromycin and closely related compounds such as demethyl analogs and destomycin. From Escherichia coli.
   3114..3147    -  protein_bind   loxP: Cre-mediated recombination occurs in the 8-bp core sequence (GCATACAT). Cre recombinase
   3315..3336    +  misc_feature   MCS (fragment): pBluescript multiple cloning site
   3349..3367    -  promoter       T3 promoter: promoter for bacteriophage T3 RNA polymerase
   3412..3428    -  protein_bind   lac operator: The lac repressor binds to the lac operator to inhibit transcription in E. coli. This inhibition can be relieved by adding lactose or isopropyl-β-D-thiogalactopyranoside (IPTG). lac repressor encoded by lacI
   3436..3466    -  promoter       lac promoter: promoter for the E. coli lac operon
   3481..3502    -  protein_bind   CAP binding site: CAP binding activates transcription in the presence of cAMP. E. coli catabolite activator protein
   3515..3607    -  CDS            lacI (fragment): lac repressor; lacI; The lac repressor binds to the lac operator to inhibit transcription in E. coli. This inhibition can be relieved by adding lactose or isopropyl-β-D-thiogalactopyranoside (IPTG).
   3790..4378    -  rep_origin     ori: high-copy-number ColE1/pMB1/pBR322/pUC origin of replication
   4549..5409    -  CDS            AmpR: β-lactamase; bla; confers resistance to ampicillin, carbenicillin, and related antibiotics
   5410..5514    -  promoter       AmpR promoter: bla
>Addgene plasmid #24031 | pMOTag43M-crelox-HYG | depositor full sequence | sequence record 11302 | Author sequence
CTAAATTGTAAGCGTTAATATTTTGTTAAAATTCGCGTTAAATTTTTGTTAAATCAGCTCATTTTTTAAC
CAATAGGCCGAAATCGGCAAAATCCCTTATAAATCAAAAGAATAGACCGAGATAGGGT
[37 nt withheld, positions 129-165]
AAAGAACGTGGACTCCAACGTCAAAGG
[49 nt withheld, positions 193-241]
T
[91 nt withheld, positions 243-333]
G
[124 nt withheld, positions 335-458]
CCCATTCGCCATTCAGGCTGCGCAACTGTTGGGAAGGGCGATCGGTGCGGGCCTCTTCGCTATTACGCCA
GCTGGCGAAAGGGGGATGTGCTGCAAGGCGATTAAGTTGGGTAACGCCAGGGTTTTCCCAGTCACGACGT
TGTAAAACGACGGCCAGTGAGCGCGCGTAATACGACTCACTATAGGGCGAATTGGAGCTCCACCGCGGTG
GCGGCCGCTCTAGAACTAGTGGATCCATAACTTCGTATAATGTATGCTATACGAAGTTATGAATTCTCAG
TTAGCCTCCCCCATCTCCCGGGCAAACGTGCGCGCCAGGTCGCATATCGTCGGTATGGAGCCGGGGGTGG
TGACGTGGGTCTGGACCATCCCGGAGGTAAGTTGCAGCAGGGCGTCCCGGCAGCCGGCGGGCGATTGGTC
GTAATCCAGGATAAAGACGTGCATGGAACGGAGGCGTTTGGCCAAGACGTCCAAGGCCCAGGCAAACACG
TTATACAGGTCGCCGTTGGGGGCCAGCAACTCGGGGGCCCGAAACAGGGTAAATAACGTGTCCCCGATAT
GGGGTCGTGGGCCCGCGTTGCTCTGGGGCTCGGCACCCTGGGGCGGCACGGCCGTCCCCGAAAGCTGTCC
CCAGTCCTCCCGCCACGACCCGCCGCACTGCAGATACCGCACCGTATTGGCAAGTAGCCCGTAAACGCGG
CGAATCGCAGCCAGCATAGCCAGGTCCAGCCGCTCGCCGGGGCGCTGGCGTTTGGCCAGGCGGTCGATGT
GTCTGTCCTCCGGAAGGGCCCCAAGCACGATGTTGGTGCCGGGCAAGGTCGGCGGGATGAGGGCCACGAA
CGCCAGCACGGCCTGGGGGGTCATGCTGCCCATAAGGTACCGCGCGGCCGGGTAGCACAGGAGGGCGGCG
ATGGGATGGCGGTCGAAGATGAGGGTGAGGGCCGGGGGCGGGGCATGTGAGCTCCCAGCCTCCCCCCCGA
TATGAGGAGCCAGAACGGCGTCGGTCACGGCATAAGGCATGCCCATTGTTATCTGGGCGCTTGTCATTAC
CACCGCCGCGTCCCCGGCCGATATCTCACCCTGGTCGAGGCGGTGTTGTGTGGTGTAGATGTTCGCGATT
GTCTCGGAAGCCCCCAGCACCCGCCAGTAAGTCATCGGCTCGGGTACGTAGACGATATCGTCGCGCGAAC
CCAGGGCCACCAGCAGTTGCGTGGTGGTGGTTTTCCCCATCCCGTGGGGACCGTCTATATAAACCCGCAG
TAGCGTGGGCATTTTCTGCTCCGGGCGGACTTCCGTGGCTTCTTGCTGCCGGCGAGGGCGCAACGCCGTA
CGTCGGTTGCTATGGCCGCGAGAACGCGCAGCCTGGTCGAACGCAGACGCGTGTTGATGGCCGGGGTACG
AGGCCATGGTGGCGTCAAGTGGGTCCTGGTTAGTATGGACTTCTCTAGATTCCTTTGCCCTCGGACGAGT
GCTGGGGCGTCGGTTTCCACTATCGGCGAGTACTTCTACACAGCCATCGGTCCAGACGGCCGCGCTTCTG
CGGGCGATTTGTGTACGCCCGACAGTCCCGGCTCCGGATCGGACGATTGCGTCGCATCGACCCTGCGCCC
AAGCTGCATCATCGAAATTGCCGTCAACCAAGCTCTGATAGAGTTGGTCAAGACCAATGCGGAGCATATA
CGCCCGGAGCCGCGGCGATCCTGCAAGCTCCGGATGCCTCCGCTCGAAGTAGCGCGTCTGCTGCTCCATA
CAAGCCAACCACGGCCTCCAGAAGAAGATGTTGGCGACCTCGTATTGGGAATCCCCGAACATCGCCTCGC
TCCAGTCAATGACCGCTGTTATGCGGCCATTGTCCGTCAGGACATTGTTGGAGCCGAAATCCGCGTGCAC
GAGGTGCCGGACTTCGGGGCAGTCCTCGGCCCAAAGCATCAGCTCATCGAGAGCCTGCGCGACGGACGCA
CTGACGGTGTCGTCCATCACAGTTTGCCAGTGATACACATGGGGATCAGCAATCGCGCATATGAAATCAC
GCCATGTAGTGTATTGACCGATTCCTTGCGGTCCGAATGGGCCGAACCCGCTCGTCTGGCTAAGATCGGC
CGCAGCGATCGCATCCATGGCCTCCGCGACCGGCTGCAGAACAGCGGGCAGTTCGGTTTCAGGCAGGTCT
TGCAACGTGACACCCTGTGCACGGCGGGAGATGCAATAGGTCAGGCTCTCGCTGAATTCCCCAATGTCAA
GCACTTCCGGAATCGGGAGCGCGGCCGATGCAAAGTGCCGATAAACATAACGATCTTTGTAGAAACCATC
GGCGCAGCTATTTACCCGCAGGACATATCCACGCCCTCCTACATCGAAGCTGAAAGCACGAGATTCTTCG
CCCTCCGAGAGCTGCATCAGGTCGGAGACGCTGTCGAACTTTTCGATCAGAAACTTCTCGACAGACGTCG
CGGTGAGTTCAGGCTTTTTCATCATTTACCAACAGTAAGATCTGTAATGTCAGTGCGAGCGATCAAGAAT
GTAACACAAAGGAATACCAAGTTTGTGAATTTTATTTTTTGGTGTAATTGAAGTCTTCAAGTTGAAAAAA
ATGGGGAAAAGGAAAAAAAACTCGAAGGCGCGTGCAGCGGCCGGCCGACGAGAACGTGTACCGGTATAAC
TTCGTATAATGTATGCTATACGAAGTTATAAGCTTATCGTCGACGGCCGCACTAGATCACAGCAGATCCT
CCTCTGAGATCAGCTTCTGCTCCTCGGATCTCAGCAGATCCTCCTCCGAGATCAGCTTCTGCTCCTCGGA
TCTCAGCAGATCCTCCTCCGAGATCAGCTTCTGCTCCTCGGATCTCGATCGGCCGCCCTCGAGGGGGGGC
CCGGTACCCAGCTTTTGTTCCCTTTAGTGAGGGTTAATTGCGCGCTTGGCGTAATCATGGTCATAGCTGT
TTCCTGTGTGAAATTGTTATCCGCTCACAATTCCACACAACATACGAGCCGGAAGCATAAAGTGTAAAGC
CTGGGGTGCCTAATGAGTGAGCTAACTCACATTAATTGCGTTGCGCTCACTGCCCGCTTTCCAGTCGGGA
AACCTGTCGTGCCAGCTGCATTAATGAATCGGCCAACGCGCGGGGAGAGGCGGTTTGCGTATTGGGCGCT
CTTCCGCTTCCTCGCTCACTGACTCGCTGCGCTCGGTCGTTCGGCTGCGGCGAGCGGTATCAGCTCACTC
AAAGGCGGTAATACGGTTATCCACAGAATCAGGGGATAACGCAGGAAAGAACATGTGAGCAAAAGGCCAG
CAAAAGGCCAGGAACCGTAAAAAGGCCGCGTTGCTGGCGTTTTTCCATAGGCTCCGCCCCCCTGACGAGC
ATCACAAAAATCGACGCTCAAGTCAGAGGTGGCGAAACCCGACAGGACTATAAAGATACCAGGCGTTTCC
CCCTGGAAGCTCCCTCGTGCGCTCTCCTGTTCCGACCCTGCCGCTTACCGGATACCTGTCCGCCTTTCTC
CCTTCGGGAAGCGTGGCGCTTTCTCATAGCTCACGCTGTAGGTATCTCAGTTCGGTGTAGGTCGTTCGCT
CCAAGCTGGGCTGTGTGCACGAACCCCCCGTTCAGCCCGACCGCTGCGCCTTATCCGGTAACTATCGTCT
TGAGTCCAACCCGGTAAGACACGACTTATCGCCACTGGCAGCAGCCACTGGTAACAGGATTAGCAGAGCG
AGGTATGTAGGCGGTGCTACAGAGTTCTTGAAGTGGTGGCCTAACTACGGCTACACTAGAAGGACAGTAT
TTGGTATCTGCGCTCTGCTGAAGCCAGTTACCTTCGGAAAAAGAGTTGGTAGCTCTTGATCCGGCAAACA
AACCACCGCTGGTAGCGGTGGTTTTTTTGTTTGCAAGCAGCAGATTACGCGCAGAAAAAAAGGATCTCAA
GAAGATCCTTTGATCTTTTCTACGGGGTCTGACGCTCAGTGGAACGAAAACTCACGTTAAGGGATTTTGG
TCATGAGATTATCAAAAAGGATCTTCACCTAGATCCTTTTAAATTAAAAATGAAGTTTTAAATCAATCTA
AAGTATATATGAGTAAACTTGGTCTGACAGTTACCAATGCTTAATCAGTGAGGCACCTATCTCAGCGATC
TGTCTATTTCGTTCATCCATAGTTGCCTGACTCCCCGTCGTGTAGATAACTACGATACGGGAGGGCTTAC
CATCTGGCCCCAGTGCTGCAATGATACCGCGAGACCCACGCTCACCGGCTCCAGATTTATCAGCAATAAA
CCAGCCAGCCGGAAGGGCCGAGCGCAGAAGTGGTCCTGCAACTTTATCCGCCTCCATCCAGTCTATTAAT
TGTTGCCGGGAAGCTAGAGTAAGTAGTTCGCCAGTTAATAGTTTGCGCAACGTTGTTGCCATTGCTACAG
GCATCGTGGTGTCACGCTCGTCGTTTGGTATGGCTTCATTCAGCTCCGGTTCCCAACGATCAAGGCGAGT
TACATGATCCCCCATGTTGTGCAAAAAAGCGGTTAGCTCCTTCGGTCCTCCGATCGTTGTCAGAAGTAAG
TTGGCCGCAGTGTTATCACTCATGGTTATGGCAGCACTGCATAATTCTCTTACTGTCATGCCATCCGTAA
GATGCTTTTCTGTGACTGGTGAGTACTCAACCAAGTCATTCTGAGAATAGTGTATGCGGCGACCGAGTTG
CTCTTGCCCGGCGTCAATACGGGATAATACCGCGCCACATAGCAGAACTTTAAAAGTGCTCATCATTGGA
AAACGTTCTTCGGGGCGAAAACTCTCAAGGATCTTACCGCTGTTGAGATCCAGTTCGATGTAACCCACTC
GTGCACCCAACTGATCTTCAGCATCTTTTACTTTCACCAGCGTTTCTGGGTGAGCAAAAACAGGAAGGCA
AAATGCCGCAAAAAAGGGAATAAGGGCGACACGGAAATGTTGAATACTCATACTCTTCCTTTTTCAATAT
TATTGAAGCATTTATCAGGGTTATTGTCTCATGAGCGGATACATATTTGAATGTATTTAGAAAAATAAAC
AAATAGGGGTTCCGCGCACATTTCCCCGAAAAGTGCCAC
