>Addgene plasmid #24031 | pMOTag43M-crelox-HYG | addgene partial sequence | sequence record 30024 | 24031 with T3
CCCCCTCGAGGGCGGCCGATCGAGATCCGAGGAGCAGAAGCTGATCTCGGAGGAGGATCTGCTGAGATCC
GAGGAGCAGAAGCTGATCTCGGAGGAGGATCTGCTGAGATCCGAGGAGCAGAAGCTGATCTCAGAGGAGG
ATCTGCTGTGATCTAGTGCGGCCGTCGACGATAAGCTTATAACTTCGTATAGCATACATTATACGAAGTT
ATACCGGTACACGTTCTCGTCGGCCGGCCGCTGCACGCGCCTTCGAGTTTTTTTTCCTTTTCCCCATTTT
TTTCAACTTGAAGACTTCAATTACACCAAAAAATAAAATTCACAAACTTGGTATTCCTTTGTGTTACATT
CTTGATCGCTCGCACTGACATTACAGATCTTACTGTTGGTAAATGATGAAAAAGCCTGAACTCACCGCGA
CGTCTGTCGAGAAGTTTCTGATCGAAAAGTTCGACAGCGTCTCCGACCTGATGCAGCTCTCGGAGGGCGA
AGAATCTCGTGCTTTCAGCTTCGATGTAGGAGGGCGTGGATATGTCCTGCGGGTAAATAGCTGCGCCGAT
GGTTTCTACAAAGATCGTTATGTTTATCGGCACTTTGCATCGGCCGCGCTCCCGATTCCGGAAGTGCTTG
ACATTGGGGAATTCAGCGAGAGCCTGACCTATTGCATCTCCCCGCCGTGC
